>Addgene plasmid #201984 | pcDNA3.1-CSF1R-V5/HIS | addgene full sequence | sequence record 396819 | Addgene NGS Result
CGGGAGATCTCCCGATCCCCTATGGTGCACTCTCAGTACAATCTGCTCTGATGCCGCATAGTTAAGCCAG
TATCTGCTCCCTGCTTGTGTGTTGGAGGTCGCTGAGTAGTGCGCGAGCAAAATTTAAGCTACAACAAGGC
AAGGCTTGACCGACAATTGCATGAAGAATCTGCTTAGGGTTAGGCGTTTTGCGCTGCTTCGCGATGTACG
GGCCAGATATACGCGTTGACATTGATTATTGACTAGTTATTAATAGTAATCAATTACGGGGTCATTAGTT
CATAGCCCATATATGGAGTTCCGCGTTACATAACTTACGGTAAATGGCCCGCCTGGCTGACCGCCCAACG
ACCCCCGCCCATTGACGTCAATAATGACGTATGTTCCCATAGTAACGCCAATAGGGACTTTCCATTGACG
TCAATGGGTGGAGTATTTACGGTAAACTGCCCACTTGGCAGTACATCAAGTGTATCATATGCCAAGTACG
CCCCCTATTGACGTCAATGACGGTAAATGGCCCGCCTGGCATTATGCCCAGTACATGACCTTATGGGACT
TTCCTACTTGGCAGTACATCTACGTATTAGTCATCGCTATTACCATGGTGATGCGGTTTTGGCAGTACAT
CAATGGGCGTGGATAGCGGTTTGACTCACGGGGATTTCCAAGTCTCCACCCCATTGACGTCAATGGGAGT
TTGTTTTGGCACCAAAATCAACGGGACTTTCCAAAATGTCGTAACAACTCCGCCCCATTGACGCAAATGG
GCGGTAGGCGTGTACGGTGGGAGGTCTATATAAGCAGAGCTCTCTGGCTAACTAGAGAACCCACTGCTTA
CTGGCTTATCGAAATTAATACGACTCACTATAGGGAGACCCAAGCTGGCTAGTTAAGCTTGGTACCGAGC
TCGGATCCAGTACCCTTCACCATGGGACCAGGAGTTCTGCTGCTCCTGCTGGTGGCCACAGCTTGGCATG
GTCAGGGAATCCCAGTGATAGAGCCCAGTGTCCCTGAGCTGGTCGTGAAGCCAGGAGCAACGGTGACCTT
GCGATGTGTGGGCAATGGCAGCGTGGAATGGGATGGCCCCCCATCACCTCACTGGACCCTGTACTCTGAT
GGCTCCAGCAGCATCCTCAGCACCAACAACGCTACCTTCCAAAACACGGGGACCTATCGCTGCACTGAGC
CTGGAGACCCCCTGGGAGGCAGCGCCGCCATCCACCTCTATGTCAAAGACCCTGCCCGGCCCTGGAACGT
GCTAGCACAGGAGGTGGTCGTGTTCGAGGACCAGGACGCACTACTGCCCTGTCTGCTCACAGACCCGGTG
CTGGAAGCAGGCGTCTCGCTGGTGCGTGTGCGTGGCCGGCCCCTCATGCGCCACACCAACTACTCCTTCT
CGCCCTGGCATGGCTTCACCATCCACAGGGCCAAGTTCATTCAGAGCCAGGACTATCAATGCAGTGCCCT
GATGGGTGGCAGGAAGGTGATGTCCATCAGCATCCGGCTGAAAGTGCAGAAAGTCATCCCAGGGCCCCCA
GCCTTGACACTGGTGCCTGCAGAGCTGGTGCGGATTCGAGGGGAGGCTGCCCAGATCGTGTGCTCAGCCA
GCAGCGTTGATGTTAACTTTGATGTCTTCCTCCAACACAACAACACTAAGCTCGCAATCCCTCAACAATC
TGACTTTCATAATAACCGTTACCAAAAAGTCCTGACCCTCAACCTCGATCAAGTAGATTTCCAACATGCC
GGCAACTACTCCTGCGTGGCCAGCAACGTGCAGGGCAAGCACTCCACCTCCATGTTCTTCCGGGTGGTAG
AGAGTGCCTACTTGAACTTGAGCTCTGAGCAGAACCTCATCCAGGAGGTGACCGTGGGGGAGGGGCTCAA
CCTCAAAGTCATGGTGGAGGCCTACCCAGGCCTGCAAGGTTTTAACTGGACCTACCTGGGACCCTTTTCT
GACCACCAGCCTGAGCCCAAGCTTGCTAATGCTACCACCAAGGACACATACAGGCACACCTTCACCCTCT
CTCTGCCCCGCCTGAAGCCCTCTGAGGCTGGCCGCTACTCCTTCCTGGCCAGAAACCCAGGAGGCTGGAG
AGCTCTGACGTTTGAGCTCACCCTTCGATACCCCCCAGAGGTAAGCGTCATATGGACATTCATCAACGGC
TCTGGCACCCTTTTGTGTGCTGCCTCTGGGTACCCCCAGCCCAACGTGACATGGCTGCAGTGCAGTGGCC
ACACTGATAGGTGTGATGAGGCCCAAGTGCTGCAGGTCTGGGATGACCCATACCCTGAGGTCCTGAGCCA
GGAGCCCTTCCACAAGGTGACGGTGCAGAGCCTGCTGACTGTTGAGACCTTAGAGCACAACCAAACCTAC
GAGTGCAGGGCCCACAACAGCGTGGGGAGTGGCTCCTGGGCCTTCATACCCATCTCTGCAGGAGCCCACA
CGCATCCCCCGGATGAGTTCCTCTTCACACCAGTGGTGGTCGCCTGCATGTCCATCATGGCCTTGCTGCT
GCTGCTGCTCCTGCTGCTATTGTACAAGTATAAGCAGAAGCCCAAGTACCAGGTCCGCTGGAAGATCATC
GAGAGCTATGAGGGCAACAGTTATACTTTCATCGACCCCACGCAGCTGCCTTACAACGAGAAGTGGGAGT
TCCCCCGGAACAACCTGCAGTTTGGTAAGACCCTCGGAGCTGGAGCCTTTGGGAAGGTGGTGGAGGCCAC
GGCCTTTGGTCTGGGCAAGGAGGATGCTGTCCTGAAGGTGGCTGTGAAGATGCTGAAGTCCACGGCCCAT
GCTGATGAGAAGGAGGCCCTCATGTCCGAGCTGAAGATCATGAGCCACCTGGGCCAGCACGAGAACATCG
TCAACCTTCTGGGAGCCTGTACCCATGGAGGCCCTGTACTGGTCATCACGGAGTACTGTTGCTATGGCGA
CCTGCTCAACTTTCTGCGAAGGAAGGCTGAGGCCATGCTGGGACCCAGCCTGAGCCCCGGCCAGGACCCC
GAGGGAGGCGTCGACTATAAGAACATCCACCTCGAGAAGAAATATGTCCGCAGGGACAGTGGCTTCTCCA
GCCAGGGTGTGGACACCTATGTGGAGATGAGGCCTGTCTCCACTTCTTCAAATGACTCCTTCTCTGAGCA
AGACCTGGACAAGGAGGATGGACGGCCCCTGGAGCTCCGGGACCTGCTTCACTTCTCCAGCCAAGTAGCC
CAGGGCATGGCCTTCCTCGCTTCCAAGAATTGCATCCACCGGGACGTGGCAGCGCGTAACGTGCTGTTGA
CCAATGGTCATGTGGCCAAGATTGGGGACTTCGGGCTGGCTAGGGACATCATGAATGACTCCAACTACAT
TGTCAAGGGCAATGCCCGCCTGCCTGTGAAGTGGATGGCCCCAGAGAGCATCTTTGACTGTGTCTACACG
GTTCAGAGCGACGTCTGGTCCTATGGCATCCTCCTCTGGGAGATCTTCTCACTTGGGCTGAATCCCTACC
CTGGCATCCTGGTGAACAGCAAGTTCTATAAACTGGTGAAGGATGGATACCAAATGGCCCAGCCTGCATT
TGCCCCAAAGAATATATACAGCATCATGCAGGCCTGCTGGGCCTTGGAGCCCACCCACAGACCCACCTTC
CAGCAGATCTGCTCCTTCCTTCAGGAGCAGGCCCAAGAGGACAGGAGAGAGCGGGACTATACCAATCTGC
CGAGCAGCAGCAGAAGCGGTGGCAGCGGCAGCAGCAGCAGTGAGCTGGAGGAGGAGAGCTCTAGTGAGCA
CCTGACCTGCTGCGAGCAAGGGGATATCGCCCAGCCCTTGCTGCAGCCCAACAACTATCAGTTCTGCAAG
GGTCAAGACAATTCTGCAGATATCCAGCACAGTGGCGGCCGCTCGAGTCTAGAGGGCCCGCGGTTCGAAG
GTAAGCCTATCCCTAACCCTCTCCTCGGTCTCGATTCTACGCGTACCGGTCATCATCACCATCACCATTG
AGTTTAAACCCGCTGATCAGCCTCGACTGTGCCTTCTAGTTGCCAGCCATCTGTTGTTTGCCCCTCCCCC
GTGCCTTCCTTGACCCTGGAAGGTGCCACTCCCACTGTCCTTTCCTAATAAAATGAGGAAATTGCATCGC
ATTGTCTGAGTAGGTGTCATTCTATTCTGGGGGGTGGGGTGGGGCAGGACAGCAAGGGGGAGGATTGGGA
AGACAATAGCAGGCATGCTGGGGATGCGGTGGGCTCTATGGCTTCTGAGGCGGAAAGAACCAGCTGGGGC
TCTAGGGGGTATCCCC
[124 nt withheld, positions 4287-4410]
C
[91 nt withheld, positions 4412-4502]
A
[49 nt withheld, positions 4504-4552]
CCTTTGACGTTGGAGTCCACGTTCTTT
[37 nt withheld, positions 4580-4616]
ACCCTATCTCGGTCTATTCTTTTGATTTATAAGGGATTTTGCCGATTTCGGCCTATTGGTTAAAAAATGA
GCTGATTTAACAAAAATTTAACGCGAATTAATTCTGTGGAATGTGTGTCAGTTAGGGTGTGGAAAGTCCC
CAGGCTCCCCAGCAGGCAGAAGTATGCAAAGCATGCATCTCAATTAGTCAGCAACCAGGTGTGGAAAGTC
CCCAGGCTCCCCAGCAGGCAGAAGTATGCAAAGCATGCATCTCAATTAGTCAGCAACCATAGTCCCGCCC
CTAACTCCGCCCATCCCGCCCCTAACTCCGCCCAGTTCCGCCCATTCTCCGCCCCATGGCTGACTAATTT
TTTTTATTTATGCAGAGGCCGAGGCCGCCTCTGCCTCTGAGCTATTCCAGAAGTAGTGAGGAGGCTTTTT
TGGAGGCCTAGGCTTTTGCAAAAAGCTCCCGGGAGCTTGTATATCCATTTTCGGATCTGATCAAGAGACA
GGATGAGGATCGTTTCGCATGATTGAACAAGATGGATTGCACGCAGGTTCTCCGGCCGCTTGGGTGGAGA
GGCTATTCGGCTATGACTGGGCACAACAGACAATCGGCTGCTCTGATGCCGCCGTGTTCCGGCTGTCAGC
GCAGGGGCGCCCGGTTCTTTTTGTCAAGACCGACCTGTCCGGTGCCCTGAATGAACTGCAGGACGAGGCA
GCGCGGCTATCGTGGCTGGCCACGACGGGCGTTCCTTGCGCAGCTGTGCTCGACGTTGTCACTGAAGCGG
GAAGGGACTGGCTGCTATTGGGCGAAGTGCCGGGGCAGGATCTCCTGTCATCTCACCTTGCTCCTGCCGA
GAAAGTATCCATCATGGCTGATGCAATGCGGCGGCTGCATACGCTTGATCCGGCTACCTGCCCATTCGAC
CACCAAGCGAAACATCGCATCGAGCGAGCACGTACTCGGATGGAAGCCGGTCTTGTCGATCAGGATGATC
TGGACGAAGAGCATCAGGGGCTCGCGCCAGCCGAACTGTTCGCCAGGCTCAAGGCGCGCATGCCCGACGG
CGAGGATCTCGTCGTGACCCATGGCGATGCCTGCTTGCCGAATATCATGGTGGAAAATGGCCGCTTTTCT
GGATTCATCGACTGTGGCCGGCTGGGTGTGGCGGACCGCTATCAGGACATAGCGTTGGCTACCCGTGATA
TTGCTGAAGAGCTTGGCGGCGAATGGGCTGACCGCTTCCTCGTGCTTTACGGTATCGCCGCTCCCGATTC
GCAGCGCATCGCCTTCTATCGCCTTCTTGACGAGTTCTTCTGAGCGGGACTCTGGGGTTCGCGAAATGAC
CGACCAAGCGACGCCCAACCTGCCATCACGAGATTTCGATTCCACCGCCGCCTTCTATGAAAGGTTGGGC
TTCGGAATCGTTTTCCGGGACGCCGGCTGGATGATCCTCCAGCGCGGGGATCTCATGCTGGAGTTCTTCG
CCCACCCCAACTTGTTTATTGCAGCTTATAATGGTTACAAATAAAGCAATAGCATCACAAATTTCACAAA
TAAAGCATTTTTTTCACTGCATTCTAGTTGTGGTTTGTCCAAACTCATCAATGTATCTTATCATGTCTGT
ATACCGTCGACCTCTAGCTAGAGCTTGGCGTAATCATGGTCATAGCTGTTTCCTGTGTGAAATTGTTATC
CGCTCACAATTCCACACAACATACGAGCCGGAAGCATAAAGTGTAAAGCCTGGGGTGCCTAATGAGTGAG
CTAACTCACATTAATTGCGTTGCGCTCACTGCCCGCTTTCCAGTCGGGAAACCTGTCGTGCCAGCTGCAT
TAATGAATCGGCCAACGCGCGGGGAGAGGCGGTTTGCGTATTGGGCGCTCTTCCGCTTCCTCGCTCACTG
ACTCGCTGCGCTCGGTCGTTCGGCTGCGGCGAGCGGTATCAGCTCACTCAAAGGCGGTAATACGGTTATC
CACAGAATCAGGGGATAACGCAGGAAAGAACATGTGAGCAAAAGGCCAGCAAAAGGCCAGGAACCGTAAA
AAGGCCGCGTTGCTGGCGTTTTTCCATAGGCTCCGCCCCCCTGACGAGCATCACAAAAATCGACGCTCAA
GTCAGAGGTGGCGAAACCCGACAGGACTATAAAGATACCAGGCGTTTCCCCCTGGAAGCTCCCTCGTGCG
CTCTCCTGTTCCGACCCTGCCGCTTACCGGATACCTGTCCGCCTTTCTCCCTTCGGGAAGCGTGGCGCTT
TCTCATAGCTCACGCTGTAGGTATCTCAGTTCGGTGTAGGTCGTTCGCTCCAAGCTGGGCTGTGTGCACG
AACCCCCCGTTCAGCCCGACCGCTGCGCCTTATCCGGTAACTATCGTCTTGAGTCCAACCCGGTAAGACA
CGACTTATCGCCACTGGCAGCAGCCACTGGTAACAGGATTAGCAGAGCGAGGTATGTAGGCGGTGCTACA
GAGTTCTTGAAGTGGTGGCCTAACTACGGCTACACTAGAAGAACAGTATTTGGTATCTGCGCTCTGCTGA
AGCCAGTTACCTTCGGAAAAAGAGTTGGTAGCTCTTGATCCGGCAAACAAACCACCGCTGGTAGCGGTGG
TTTTTTTGTTTGCAAGCAGCAGATTACGCGCAGAAAAAAAGGATCTCAAGAAGATCCTTTGATCTTTTCT
ACGGGGTCTGACGCTCAGTGGAACGAAAACTCACGTTAAGGGATTTTGGTCATGAGATTATCAAAAAGGA
TCTTCACCTAGATCCTTTTAAATTAAAAATGAAGTTTTAAATCAATCTAAAGTATATATGAGTAAACTTG
GTCTGACAGTTACCAATGCTTAATCAGTGAGGCACCTATCTCAGCGATCTGTCTATTTCGTTCATCCATA
GTTGCCTGACTCCCCGTCGTGTAGATAACTACGATACGGGAGGGCTTACCATCTGGCCCCAGTGCTGCAA
TGATACCGCGAGACCCACGCTCACCGGCTCCAGATTTATCAGCAATAAACCAGCCAGCCGGAAGGGCCGA
GCGCAGAAGTGGTCCTGCAACTTTATCCGCCTCCATCCAGTCTATTAATTGTTGCCGGGAAGCTAGAGTA
AGTAGTTCGCCAGTTAATAGTTTGCGCAACGTTGTTGCCATTGCTACAGGCATCGTGGTGTCACGCTCGT
CGTTTGGTATGGCTTCATTCAGCTCCGGTTCCCAACGATCAAGGCGAGTTACATGATCCCCCATGTTGTG
CAAAAAAGCGGTTAGCTCCTTCGGTCCTCCGATCGTTGTCAGAAGTAAGTTGGCCGCAGTGTTATCACTC
ATGGTTATGGCAGCACTGCATAATTCTCTTACTGTCATGCCATCCGTAAGATGCTTTTCTGTGACTGGTG
AGTACTCAACCAAGTCATTCTGAGAATAGTGTATGCGGCGACCGAGTTGCTCTTGCCCGGCGTCAATACG
GGATAATACCGCGCCACATAGCAGAACTTTAAAAGTGCTCATCATTGGAAAACGTTCTTCGGGGCGAAAA
CTCTCAAGGATCTTACCGCTGTTGAGATCCAGTTCGATGTAACCCACTCGTGCACCCAACTGATCTTCAG
CATCTTTTACTTTCACCAGCGTTTCTGGGTGAGCAAAAACAGGAAGGCAAAATGCCGCAAAAAAGGGAAT
AAGGGCGACACGGAAATGTTGAATACTCATACTCTTCCTTTTTCAATATTATTGAAGCATTTATCAGGGT
TATTGTCTCATGAGCGGATACATATTTGAATGTATTTAGAAAAATAAACAAATAGGGGTTCCGCGCACAT
TTCCCCGAAAAGTGCCACCTGACGTCGACGGAT
Features (pLannotate 1.2.2; 21 found; start..end, strand, type, name):
     21..73      -  misc_feature   bom (fragment): basis of mobility region from pBR322
    228..607     +  enhancer       CMV enhancer: human cytomegalovirus immediate early enhancer
    608..811     +  promoter       CMV promoter: human cytomegalovirus (CMV) immediate early promoter
    807..840     +  LTR            5' LTR (truncated) (fragment): truncated 5' long terminal repeat (LTR) from HIV-1
    856..874     +  promoter       T7 promoter: promoter for bacteriophage T7 RNA polymerase
    932..3847    +  CDS            CSF1R: CSF1R_HUMAN - Also known as FMS. Experimental evidence at protein level: Swiss-Prot protein existence level 1. Tyrosine-protein kinase that acts as cell-surface receptor for CSF1 and IL34 and plays an essential role in the regulation of survival, proliferation and differentiation of hematopoietic precursor cells, especially mononuclear phagocytes, such as macrophages and monocytes. Promotes the release of proinflammatory chemokines in response to IL34 and CSF1, and thereby plays an important role in innate immunity and in inflammatory processes. Plays an important role in the regulation of ost
   3920..3961    +  CDS            V5 tag: epitope tag from simian virus 5
   4017..4241    +  polyA_signal   bGH poly(A) signal: bovine growth hormone polyadenylation signal
   4245..4266    +  promoter       SV40 promoter (fragment): SV40 enhancer and early promoter
   4287..4715    +  rep_origin     f1 ori (sequence partly withheld): f1 bacteriophage origin of replication; arrow indicates direction of (+) strand synthesis
   4729..5058    +  promoter       SV40 promoter: SV40 enhancer and early promoter
   5125..5916    +  CDS            neo: KKA2_KLEPN - Also known as kan, nptII. Experimental evidence at protein level: Swiss-Prot protein existence level 1. Resistance to kanamycin, neomycin, paromomycin, ribostamycin, butirosin and gentamicin B. From Klebsiella pneumoniae.
   5942..6100    +  CDS            ble (fragment): BLE_KLEPN - Experimental evidence at protein level: Swiss-Prot protein existence level 1. Binding protein with a strong affinity to the bleomycin family of antibiotics. Binds to CL990; an antimitotic-antibiotic compound. From Klebsiella pneumoniae.
   6095..6216    +  polyA_signal   SV40 poly(A) signal: SV40 polyadenylation signal
   6289..6305    -  protein_bind   lac operator: The lac repressor binds to the lac operator to inhibit transcription in E. coli. This inhibition can be relieved by adding lactose or isopropyl-β-D-thiogalactopyranoside (IPTG). lac repressor encoded by lacI
   6313..6343    -  promoter       lac promoter: promoter for the E. coli lac operon
   6358..6379    -  protein_bind   CAP binding site: CAP binding activates transcription in the presence of cAMP. E. coli catabolite activator protein
   6392..6484    -  CDS            lacI (fragment): lac repressor; lacI; The lac repressor binds to the lac operator to inhibit transcription in E. coli. This inhibition can be relieved by adding lactose or isopropyl-β-D-thiogalactopyranoside (IPTG).
   6667..7255    -  rep_origin     ori: high-copy-number ColE1/pMB1/pBR322/pUC origin of replication
   7426..8286    -  CDS            AmpR: β-lactamase; bla; confers resistance to ampicillin, carbenicillin, and related antibiotics
   8287..8391    -  promoter       AmpR promoter: bla
