[The description below was written by a language model from this plasmid's Addgene catalogue record and pLannotate feature annotations shown in this document.]
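Description:
pcDNA3.1-CSF1R-V5/HIS is a mammalian expression plasmid built on the Invitrogen pcDNA3.1-V5/His backbone, into which the human CSF1R coding sequence was inserted by TOPO cloning. The sequenced construct is 8,429 nt. It is propagated in E. coli through a high-copy ColE1/pUC-type origin and selected with ampicillin via the β-lactamase gene and its own promoter. An f1 origin is also present, which in principle allows production of single-stranded DNA. For selection in mammalian cells the backbone carries a neomycin phosphotransferase gene driven by the SV40 enhancer/early promoter and terminated by an SV40 polyadenylation signal, which would permit G418 selection of stable transfectants.

The payload is CSF1R (also known as FMS or CD115), the receptor tyrosine kinase for CSF1 and IL34 that governs survival, proliferation and differentiation of mononuclear phagocytes. It is transcribed from the human cytomegalovirus immediate-early enhancer and promoter and terminated by the bovine growth hormone polyadenylation signal. A T7 promoter lies just upstream of the open reading frame and can serve for in vitro transcription or as a sequencing primer site. The backbone supplies C-terminal V5 and 6xHis tags for detection and affinity purification. The feature table annotates the V5 epitope downstream of the CSF1R coding sequence but does not separately call the His tag, which is listed only in the catalogue fields. Several short fragment annotations (an HIV-1 LTR piece, ble, lacI, bom) appear to be partial matches to backbone sequence rather than functional elements. The stated purpose is expression of human CSF1R in mammalian cells, and the associated work concerns in-cell profiling of kinase oncogene activity with a reporter.
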