Addgene plasmid #201984: pcDNA3.1-CSF1R-V5/HIS
Purpose: expression of human CSF1R receptor tyrosine kinase in mammalian cells
Depositing lab: Pavel Krejčí. Depositing organization: Masaryk University. Publication: One reporter for in-cell activity profiling of majority of protein kinase oncogenes. Gudernova I, Foldynova-Trantirkova S, Ghannamova BE, Fafilek B, Varecha M, Balek L, Hruba E, Jonatova L, Jelinkova I, Kunova Bosakova M, Trantirek L, Mayer J, Krejci P. Elife. 2017 Feb 15;6. pii: e21536. doi: 10.7554/eLife.21536. PubMed 28199182.
Backbone
  Vector backbone: pcDNA3.1-V5/His
  Backbone manufacturer: Invitrogen
  Vector type: Mammalian Expression
Growth in bacteria
  Bacterial resistance: Ampicillin, 100 μg/mL
  Growth temperature: 37°C
  Growth strain: DH5alpha
  Copy number: High Copy
Gene/Insert
  Gene/Insert name: CSF1R receptor tyrosine kinase
  Species: H. sapiens (human)
  Entrez Gene: CSF1R (a.k.a. BANDDOS, C-FMS, CD115, CSF-1R, CSFR, FIM2, FMS, GPSC, HDLS, HDLS1, M-CSF-R)
  Promoter: CMV
  Tag / fusion protein: V5, 6xHis (C terminal on backbone)
  Cloning method: TOPO Cloning
Terms and licenses: Academic/Nonprofit Terms; Industry Terms: Not Available to Industry
How to cite: pcDNA3.1-CSF1R-V5/HIS was a gift from Pavel Krejčí (Addgene plasmid # 201984 ; http://n2t.net/addgene:201984 ; RRID:Addgene_201984)
